>Addgene plasmid #17989 | WGA-D | addgene partial sequence | sequence record 23987 | M13_rev
NNNNNNNNGCCTGCNGGTCGACTCTNGAGGNNCCCGGGTACCGAGCTCGAATTCCTTTTGTTAATGATGT
GATGCTCATGGTAATATATTGCAACGAAATCACGAAGTACTCCAACATTACAACAGCGATGCATGCATCC
TGACAACAGGTCATAACAAGAAAACTAAATTTGCGGCAACAATAGTACACCCTATATTGCCACACAGTAC
TTTCTCACTGCAATATTCCCATGCATGTACCACAGCAATATTTTGTTTCTGCTGCAGTAACCTGCATGTC
ACATTGCAAGCTAGAGAATTATTAAGTACTAGCTAATGCTAAAAGTAAGTGAAGGGAAACCGTACGTGGC
AATGAAACTGCCACGGATTATTCGTCGTTGCAATACTGCCATAGGAAGGTCGATCATCATTCTGCGAGAA
GAGTGGAGTTGGCGGTGATGGCGCCGGCAAAGACAGCGTCACAGCCGCCGCTCTGGCAGCCTGCACCGCA
ATAGCCCGGGCCGATGCCACAGGATCCCCACTTGCTACAACAGTAGTTGTTAGTGCAAACCCTGCCGCCG
GCGTCCTTGCCGCACGGCTTGTCGGTGCTGCAAGCACCGCTCTGGCAGCCACCGCCGCAGAACTCGGAAC
CTAGGCCGCAGAATCCCCACTGGCTGCANNNNNNNTNNNTCNGNNNNNNNNNNNCCNCNNGGACTGGCTG
CCGCACTTGATGTCGNNGCNGGCGCNGNNCCGCNGGGGCNNCCGNCCCCNNANNTACTCGNNNCNAAACC
CCNANGNCCCTTTNNNGGTGNNNNNN
