[The description below was written by a language model from this plasmid's Addgene catalogue record.]
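Description:
WGA-D is a bacterial cloning plasmid carrying a cDNA for wheat germ agglutinin isolectin D from hexaploid wheat (Triticum aestivum). The backbone is recorded only tentatively as "probably pBKS", that is, a pBluescript KS-type phagemid of about 3 kb, so its exact identity should be treated as uncertain. It is maintained in E. coli as a high-copy plasmid under ampicillin selection. Although catalogued as a bacterial expression vector, the record names no promoter, tag or fusion partner driving the insert, and no feature table is available to confirm which backbone elements are present.

The insert is roughly 1 kb (998 bp), is listed without mutations, and corresponds to a deposited GenBank cDNA entry. It was cloned by restriction digestion into an EcoRI site, with EcoRI sites preserved at both ends, so the fragment can be released intact with that single enzyme. Because the same enzyme flanks both sides, the cloning was not directional, and the record does not state the orientation of the cDNA relative to the vector. That the M13 forward and reverse primers are listed interchangeably for either end is consistent with this.

Wheat germ agglutinin is a chitin-binding lectin, specific for N-acetylglucosamine, that occurs as several closely related isolectins. This clone comes from work reporting the nucleotide sequences of cDNAs for isolectins A and D. It therefore serves mainly as a source or reference template for the WGA-D coding sequence, for example for sequencing, probe preparation or subcloning into dedicated expression vectors.
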