Addgene plasmid #17989: WGA-D
Depositing lab: Natasha Raikhel. Depositing organization: University of California, Riverside. Publication: Nucleotide sequences of cDNA clones encoding wheat germ agglutinin isolectins A and D. Smith JJ, Raikhel NV. Plant Mol Biol. 1989 Nov . 13(5):601-3. 10.1007/BF00027321 PubMed 2491677.
Backbone
  Vector backbone: probably pBKS
  Backbone size w/o insert (bp): 3000
  Vector type: Bacterial Expression
Growth in bacteria
  Bacterial resistance: Ampicillin, 100 μg/mL
  Growth temperature: 37°C
  Growth strain: DH5alpha
  Copy number: High Copy
Gene/Insert
  Gene/Insert name: wheat germ agglutinin isolectin D (alt name: WGA-D)
  Species: Triticum aestivum (hexaploid wheat)
  Insert size (bp): 998
  Mutation: N/A
  GenBank ID: M25537
  Cloning method: Restriction Enzyme; 5′ cloning site EcoRI (not destroyed); 3′ cloning site EcoRI (not destroyed)
  Sequencing primers: 5′ M13F or M13R; 3′ M13F or M13R
Terms and licenses: Academic/Nonprofit Terms; Industry Terms: Not Available to Industry
How to cite: WGA-D was a gift from Natasha Raikhel (Addgene plasmid # 17989 ; http://n2t.net/addgene:17989 ; RRID:Addgene_17989)
